LOCUS       Exported 11091 bp ds-DNA circular SYN 27-3月-2015
DEFINITION  KW542_PB-TA-ERP2 (PB-tetO-RfA-rEf1a-rtTA-puro); All-in-One piggyBac
            transposon system with constitutive rtTA transactivator and
            puromycin resistance for dox-inducible expression of Gateway(R)
            cloned cDNAs.
ACCESSION   .
VERSION     .
KEYWORDS    KW542_PB-TA-ERP2
SOURCE      synthetic DNA construct
  ORGANISM  synthetic DNA construct
REFERENCE   1 (bases 1 to 11091)
  AUTHORS   Knut Woltjen
  TITLE     Direct Submission
  JOURNAL   Exported 2015年3月30日 from SnapGene 2.6.2 http://www.snapgene.com
COMMENT     Use LR Clonase(R) reaction to introduce a gene of interest from
            Gateway(R) Entry vector.
FEATURES             Location/Qualifiers
     source          1..11091
                     /organism="synthetic DNA construct"
                     /mol_type="other DNA"
     rep_origin      complement(3..458)
                     /direction=LEFT
                     /label=M13 origin
                     /note="M13 origin"
     rep_origin      13..453
                     /label=F1 ori
                     /note="F1 ori"
     CDS             complement(463..531)
                     /label=LacZ alpha
                     /note="LacZ alpha"
     primer_bind     603..619
                     /note="M13 fwd"
                     /note="common sequencing primer, one of multiple similar
                     variants"
     promoter        626..644
                     /note="T7 promoter"
                     /note="promoter for bacteriophage T7 RNA polymerase"
     protein_bind    complement(707..941)
                     /gene="piggyBac 3' inverted terminal repeat"
                     /bound_moiety="piggyBac Transposase"
                     /note="PB 3'ITR"
                     /note="Recombination site flanking the pigyBac transposon.
                     Terminates in TTAA. Contains minimal 3' ITR and flanking
                     sequence."
     protein_bind    1145..1163
                     /gene="tetO"
                     /bound_moiety="tetracycline repressor TetR"
                     /note="tet operator"
                     /note="bacterial operator O2 for the tetR and tetA genes"
     protein_bind    1182..1200
                     /gene="tetO"
                     /bound_moiety="tetracycline repressor TetR"
                     /note="tet operator"
                     /note="bacterial operator O2 for the tetR and tetA genes"
     protein_bind    1219..1237
                     /gene="tetO"
                     /bound_moiety="tetracycline repressor TetR"
                     /note="tet operator"
                     /note="bacterial operator O2 for the tetR and tetA genes"
     protein_bind    1256..1274
                     /gene="tetO"
                     /bound_moiety="tetracycline repressor TetR"
                     /note="tet operator"
                     /note="bacterial operator O2 for the tetR and tetA genes"
     protein_bind    1293..1311
                     /gene="tetO"
                     /bound_moiety="tetracycline repressor TetR"
                     /note="tet operator"
                     /note="bacterial operator O2 for the tetR and tetA genes"
     protein_bind    1330..1348
                     /gene="tetO"
                     /bound_moiety="tetracycline repressor TetR"
                     /note="tet operator"
                     /note="bacterial operator O2 for the tetR and tetA genes"
     protein_bind    1367..1385
                     /gene="tetO"
                     /bound_moiety="tetracycline repressor TetR"
                     /note="tet operator"
                     /note="bacterial operator O2 for the tetR and tetA genes"
     protein_bind    1404..1422
                     /gene="tetO"
                     /bound_moiety="tetracycline repressor TetR"
                     /note="tet operator"
                     /note="bacterial operator O2 for the tetR and tetA genes"
     misc_feature    1431..1530
                     /label=mCMV promoter
                     /note="mCMV promoter"
     protein_bind    1548..1672
                     /gene="mutant version of attR"
                     /bound_moiety="LR Clonase(TM)"
                     /note="attR1"
                     /note="recombination site for the Gateway(R) LR reaction"
     promoter        1697..1727
                     /note="lac UV5 promoter"
                     /note="E. coli lac promoter with an ""up"" mutation"
     CDS             1781..2440
                     /codon_start=1
                     /gene="cat"
                     /product="chloramphenicol acetyltransferase"
                     /note="CmR"
                     /note="confers resistance to chloramphenicol"
                     /translation="MEKKITGYTTVDISQWHRKEHFEAFQSVAQCTYNQTVQLDITAFL
                     KTVKKNKHKFYPAFIHILARLMNAHPEFRMAMKDGELVIWDSVHPCYTVFHEQTETFSS
                     LWSEYHDDFRQFLHIYSQDVACYGENLAYFPKGFIENMFFVSANPWVSFTSFDLNVANM
                     DNFFAPVFTMGKYYTQGDKVLMPLAIQVHHAVCDGFHVGRMLNELQQYCDEWQGGA"
     CDS             2782..3087
                     /codon_start=1
                     /gene="ccdB"
                     /product="CcdB, a bacterial toxin that poisons DNA gyrase"
                     /note="ccdB"
                     /note="Plasmids containing the ccdB gene cannot be
                     propagated in standard E. coli strains."
                     /translation="MQFKVYTYKRESRYRLFVDVQSDIIDTPGRRMVIPLASARLLSDK
                     VSRELYPVVHIGDESWRMMTTDMASVPVSVIGEEVADLSHRENDIKNAINLMFWGI"
     protein_bind    complement(3128..3252)
                     /gene="mutant version of attR"
                     /bound_moiety="LR Clonase(TM)"
                     /note="attR2"
                     /note="recombination site for the Gateway(R) LR reaction"
     polyA_site      3370..3824
                     /note="beta-globin poly(A) signal"
                     /note="rabbit beta-globin polyadenylation signal"
     enhancer        3928..4407
                     /note="CMV enhancer"
                     /note="human cytomegalovirus immediate early enhancer"
     promoter        4408..5727
                     /label=rEF1a promoter
                     /note="rEF1a promoter"
     CDS             5745..6491
                     /label=rtTA-Advanced
                     /note="rtTA-Advanced"
     CDS             6499..7084
                     /note="IRES2"
                     /note="internal ribosome entry site (IRES) of the
                     encephalomyocarditis virus (EMCV)"
     CDS             7085..7684
                     /codon_start=1
                     /gene="pac from Streptomyces alboniger"
                     /product="puromycin N-acetyltransferase"
                     /note="PuroR"
                     /note="confers resistance to puromycin"
                     /translation="MTEYKPTVRLATRDDVPRAVRTLAAAFADYPATRHTVDPDRHIER
                     VTELQELFLTRVGLDIGKVWVADDGAAVAVWTTPESVEAGAVFAEIGPRMAELSGSRLA
                     AQQQMEGLLAPHRPKEPAWFLATVGVSPDHQGKGLGSAVVLPGVEAAERAGVPAFLETS
                     APRNLPFYERLGFTVTADVEVPEGPRTWCMTRKPGA"
     polyA_signal    7769..8343
                     /note="EF-1-alpha poly(A) signal"
                     /note="human EF-1-alpha polyadenylation signal"
     protein_bind    8442..8754
                     /gene="piggyBac 5' inverted terminal repeat"
                     /bound_moiety="piggyBac Transposase"
                     /note="PB 5'ITR"
                     /note="Recombination site flanking the pigyBac transposon.
                     Terminates in TTAA. Contains minimal 5' ITR and flanking
                     sequence. May contain cryptic promoter activity."
     promoter        complement(8900..8918)
                     /note="T3 promoter"
                     /note="promoter for bacteriophage T3 RNA polymerase"
     primer_bind     complement(8939..8955)
                     /note="M13 rev"
                     /note="common sequencing primer, one of multiple similar
                     variants"
     protein_bind    8963..8979
                     /bound_moiety="lac repressor encoded by lacI"
                     /note="lac operator"
                     /note="The lac repressor binds to the lac operator to
                     inhibit transcription in E. coli. This inhibition can be
                     relieved by adding lactose or
                     isopropyl-beta-D-thiogalactopyranoside (IPTG)."
     promoter        complement(8987..9017)
                     /note="lac promoter"
                     /note="promoter for the E. coli lac operon"
     protein_bind    9032..9053
                     /bound_moiety="E. coli catabolite activator protein"
                     /note="CAP binding site"
                     /note="CAP binding activates transcription in the presence
                     of cAMP."
     rep_origin      complement(9341..9929)
                     /direction=LEFT
                     /note="ori"
                     /note="high-copy-number ColE1/pMB1/pBR322/pUC origin of
                     replication"
     CDS             complement(10100..10960)
                     /codon_start=1
                     /gene="bla"
                     /product="beta-lactamase"
                     /note="AmpR"
                     /note="confers resistance to ampicillin, carbenicillin, and
                     related antibiotics"
                     /translation="MSIQHFRVALIPFFAAFCLPVFAHPETLVKVKDAEDQLGARVGYI
                     ELDLNSGKILESFRPEERFPMMSTFKVLLCGAVLSRIDAGQEQLGRRIHYSQNDLVEYS
                     PVTEKHLTDGMTVRELCSAAITMSDNTAANLLLTTIGGPKELTAFLHNMGDHVTRLDRW
                     EPELNEAIPNDERDTTMPVAMATTLRKLLTGELLTLASRQQLIDWMEADKVAGPLLRSA
                     LPAGWFIADKSGAGERGSRGIIAALGPDGKPSRIVVIYTTGSQATMDERNRQIAEIGAS
                     LIKHW"
     promoter        complement(10961..11065)
                     /gene="bla"
                     /note="AmpR promoter"
ORIGIN
        1 ggaaattgta aacgttaata ttttgttaaa attcgcgtta aatttttgtt aaatcagctc
       61 attttttaac caataggccg aaatcggcaa aatcccttat aaatcaaaag aatagaccga
      121 gatagggttg agtgttgttc cagtttggaa caagagtcca ctattaaaga acgtggactc
      181 caacgtcaaa ggnnnnnnnn nnnnnnnnnn nnnnnnnnnn nnnnnnnnnn nnnnnnnnnn
      241 ntnnnnnnnn nnnnnnnnnn nnnnnnnnnn nnnnnnnnnn nnnnnnnnnn nnnnnnnnnn
      301 nnnnnnnnnn nnnnnnnnnn nnnnnnnnnn nnngnnnnnn nnnnnnnnnn nnnnnnnnnn
      361 nnnnnnnnnn nnnnnnnnnn nnnnnnnnnn nnnnnnnnnn nnnnnnnnnn nnnnnnnnnn
      421 nnnnnnnnnn nnnnnnnnnn nnnnnnnnnn nnnnnnnncg cgccattcgc cattcaggct
      481 gcgcaactgt tgggaagggc gatcggtgcg ggcctcttcg ctattacgcc agctggcgaa
      541 agggggatgt gctgcaaggc gattaagttg ggtaacgcca gggttttccc agtcacgacg
      601 ttgtaaaacg acggccagtg aattgtaata cgactcacta tagggcgaat tggagctcgg
      661 tattcacgac agcaggctga ataataaaaa aattagaaac tattatttaa ccctagaaag
      721 ataatcatat tgtgacgtac gttaaagata atcatgcgta aaattgacgc atgtgtttta
      781 tcggtctgta tatcgaggtt tatttattaa tttgaataga tattaagttt tattatattt
      841 acacttacat actaataata aattcaacaa acaatttatt tatgtttatt tatttattaa
      901 aaaaaaacaa aaactcaaaa tttcttctat aaagtaacaa aacttttaaa cattctctct
      961 tttacaaaaa taaacttatt ttgtacttta aaaacagtca tgttgtatta taaaataagt
     1021 aattagctta acctatacat aatagaaaca aattatactt attagtcagt cagaaacaac
     1081 tttggcacat atcaatatta tgctctcgtt aattaactcg agggatccaa gctggccgca
     1141 cgtctcccta tcagtgatag agaagtcgac acgtctcgag ctccctatca gtgatagaga
     1201 aggtacgtct agaacgtctc cctatcagtg atagagaagt cgacacgtct cgagctccct
     1261 atcagtgata gagaaggtac gtctagaacg tctccctatc agtgatagag aagtcgacac
     1321 gtctcgagct ccctatcagt gatagagaag gtacgtctag aacgtctccc tatcagtgat
     1381 agagaagtcg acacgtctcg agctccctat cagtgataga gaaggtaccc cctatataag
     1441 cagagctcgt ttagtgaacc gtcagatcgc ctggagacgc catccacgct gttttgacct
     1501 ccatagaaga caccgggacc gatccagcct ccgcggtggc ggccatcaca agtttgtaca
     1561 aaaaagctga acgagaaacg taaaatgata taaatatcaa tatattaaat tagattttgc
     1621 ataaaaaaca gactacataa tactgtaaaa cacaacatat ccagtcacta tggcggccgc
     1681 attaggcacc ccaggcttta cactttatgc ttccggctcg tataatgtgt ggattttgag
     1741 ttaggatccg tcgagatttt caggagctaa ggaagctaaa atggagaaaa aaatcactgg
     1801 atataccacc gttgatatat cccaatggca tcgtaaagaa cattttgagg catttcagtc
     1861 agttgctcaa tgtacctata accagaccgt tcagctggat attacggcct ttttaaagac
     1921 cgtaaagaaa aataagcaca agttttatcc ggcctttatt cacattcttg cccgcctgat
     1981 gaatgctcat ccggaattcc gtatggcaat gaaagacggt gagctggtga tatgggatag
     2041 tgttcaccct tgttacaccg ttttccatga gcaaactgaa acgttttcat cgctctggag
     2101 tgaataccac gacgatttcc ggcagtttct acacatatat tcgcaagatg tggcgtgtta
     2161 cggtgaaaac ctggcctatt tccctaaagg gtttattgag aatatgtttt tcgtctcagc
     2221 caatccctgg gtgagtttca ccagttttga tttaaacgtg gccaatatgg acaacttctt
     2281 cgcccccgtt ttcaccatgg gcaaatatta tacgcaaggc gacaaggtgc tgatgccgct
     2341 ggcgattcag gttcatcatg ccgtttgtga tggcttccat gtcggcagaa tgcttaatga
     2401 attacaacag tactgcgatg agtggcaggg cggggcgtaa acgcgtggat ccggcttact
     2461 aaaagccaga taacagtatg cgtatttgcg cgctgatttt tgcggtataa gaatatatac
     2521 tgatatgtat acccgaagta tgtcaaaaag aggtatgcta tgaagcagcg tattacagtg
     2581 acagttgaca gcgacagcta tcagttgctc aaggcatata tgatgtcaat atctccggtc
     2641 tggtaagcac aaccatgcag aatgaagccc gtcgtctgcg tgccgaacgc tggaaagcgg
     2701 aaaatcagga agggatggct gaggtcgccc ggtttattga aatgaacggc tcttttgctg
     2761 acgagaacag gggctggtga aatgcagttt aaggtttaca cctataaaag agagagccgt
     2821 tatcgtctgt ttgtggatgt acagagtgat attattgaca cgcccgggcg acggatggtg
     2881 atccccctgg ccagtgcacg tctgctgtca gataaagtct cccgtgaact ttacccggtg
     2941 gtgcatatcg gggatgaaag ctggcgcatg atgaccaccg atatggccag tgtgccggtc
     3001 tccgttatcg gggaagaagt ggctgatctc agccaccgcg aaaatgacat caaaaacgcc
     3061 attaacctga tgttctgggg aatataaatg tcaggctccc ttatacacag ccagtctgca
     3121 ggtcgaccat agtgactgga tatgttgtgt tttacagtat tatgtagtct gttttttatg
     3181 caaaatctaa tttaatatat tgatatttat atcattttac gtttctcgtt cagctttctt
     3241 gtacaaagtg gtgatggccg ctctagcgaa gggatccccc atcgaattca ctcctcaggt
     3301 gcaggctgcc tatcagaagg tggtggctgg tgtggccaat gccctggctc acaaatacca
     3361 ctgagatctt tttccctctg ccaaaaatta tggggacatc atgaagcccc ttgagcatct
     3421 gacttctggc taataaagga aatttatttt cattgcaata gtgtgttgga attttttgtg
     3481 tctctcactc ggaaggacat atgggagggc aaatcattta aaacatcaga atgagtattt
     3541 ggtttagagt ttggcaacat atgccatatg ctggctgcca tgaacaaagg tggctataaa
     3601 gaggtcatca gtatatgaaa cagccccctg ctgtccattc cttattccat agaaaagcct
     3661 tgacttgagg ttagattttt tttatatttt gttttgtgtt atttttttct ttaacatccc
     3721 taaaattttc cttacatgtt ttactagcca gatttttcct cctctcctga ctactcccag
     3781 tcatagctgt ccctcttctc ttatgaagat ccctcgacct gcaggaattc gattacttaa
     3841 gcctaggatc cagatctgta cattcgaatc gatgaattcg ttaaccatgg aagcttctgc
     3901 agcggccgca ctagcggtgg cggcctcgac attgattatt gactagttat taatagtaat
     3961 caattacggg gtcattagtt catagcccat atatggagtt ccgcgttaca taacttacgg
     4021 taaatggccc gcctggctga ccgcccaacg acccccgccc attgacgtca ataatgacgt
     4081 atgttcccat agtaacgcca atagggactt tccattgacg tcaatgggtg gagtatttac
     4141 ggtaaactgc ccacttggca gtacatcaag tgtatcatat gccaagtacg ccccctattg
     4201 acgtcaatga cggtaaatgg cccgcctggc attatgccca gtacatgacc ttatgggact
     4261 ttcctacttg gcagtacatc tacgtattag tcatcgctat taccatgatg atgcggtttt
     4321 ggcagtacat caatgggcgt ggatagcggt ttgactcacg gggatttcca agtctccacc
     4381 ccattgacgt caatgggagt ttgttttgac tagtggagcc gagagtaatt catacaaaag
     4441 gagggatcgc cttcgcaagg ggagagccca gggaccgtcc ctaaattctc acagacccaa
     4501 atccctgtag ccgccccacg acagcgcgag gagcatgcgc ccagggctga gcgcgggtag
     4561 atcagagcac acaagctcac agtccccggc ggtgggggga ggggcgcgct gagcgggggc
     4621 cagggagctg gcgcggggca aactgggaaa gtggtgtcgt gtgctggctc cgccctcttc
     4681 ccgagggtgg gggagaacgg tatataagtg cggtagtcgc cttggacgtt ctttttcgca
     4741 acgggtttgc cgtcagaacg caggtgagtg gcgggtgtgg cttccgcggg ccccggagct
     4801 ggagccctgc tctgagcggg ccgggctgat atgcgagtgt cgtccgcagg gtttagctgt
     4861 gagcattccc acttcgagtg gcgggcggtg cgggggtgag agtgcgaggc ctagcggcaa
     4921 ccccgtagcc tcgcctcgtg tccggcttga ggcctagcgt ggtgtccgcc gccgcgtgcc
     4981 actccggccg cactatgcgt tttttgtcct tgctgccctc gattgccttc cagcagcatg
     5041 ggctaacaaa gggagggtgt ggggctcact cttaaggagc ccatgaagct tacgttggat
     5101 aggaatggaa gggcaggagg ggcgactggg gcccgcccgc cttcggagca catgtccgac
     5161 gccacctgga tggggcgagg cctgtggctt tccgaagcaa tcgggcgtga gtttagccta
     5221 cctgggccat gtggccctag cactgggcac ggtctggcct ggcggtgccg cgttcccttg
     5281 cctcccaaca agggtgaggc cgtcccgccc ggcaccagtt gcttgcgcgg aaagatggcc
     5341 gctcccgggg ccctgttgca aggagctcaa aatggaggac gcggcagccc ggtggagcgg
     5401 gcgggtgagt cacccacaca aaggaagagg gccttgcccc tcgccggccg ctgcttcctg
     5461 tgaccccgtg gtctatcggc cgcatagtca cctcgggctt ctcttgagca ccgctcgtcg
     5521 cggcgggggg aggggatcta atggcgttgg agtttgttca catttggtgg gtggagacta
     5581 gtcaggccag cctggcgctg gaagtcattc ttggaatttg cccctttgag tttggagcga
     5641 ggctaattct caagcctctt agcggttcaa aggtattttc taaacccgtt tccaggtgtt
     5701 gtgaaagcca ccgctaattc aaagcaatcc ggagtaaatt caccatgtct agactggaca
     5761 agagcaaagt cataaacggc gctctggaat tactcaatgg agtcggtatc gaaggcctga
     5821 cgacaaggaa actcgctcaa aagctgggag ttgagcagcc taccctgtac tggcacgtga
     5881 agaacaagcg ggccctgctc gatgccctgc caatcgagat gctggacagg catcataccc
     5941 acttctgccc cctggaaggc gagtcatggc aagactttct gcggaacaac gccaagtcat
     6001 tccgctgtgc tctcctctca catcgcgacg gggctaaagt gcatctcggc acccgcccaa
     6061 cagagaaaca gtacgaaacc ctggaaaatc agctcgcgtt cctgtgtcag caaggcttct
     6121 ccctggagaa cgcactgtac gctctgtccg ccgtgggcca ctttacactg ggctgcgtat
     6181 tggaggaaca ggagcatcaa gtagcaaaag aggaaagaga gacacctacc accgattcta
     6241 tgcccccact tctgagacaa gcaattgagc tgttcgaccg gcagggagcc gaacctgcct
     6301 tccttttcgg cctggaacta atcatatgtg gcctggagaa acagctaaag tgcgaaagcg
     6361 gcgggccggc cgacgccctt gacgattttg acttagacat gctcccagcc gatgcccttg
     6421 acgactttga ccttgatatg ctgcctgctg acgctcttga cgattttgac cttgacatgc
     6481 tccccgggta aaattccgcc cctctccctc ccccccccct aacgttactg gccgaagccg
     6541 cttggaataa ggccggtgtg cgtttgtcta tatgttattt tccaccatat tgccgtcttt
     6601 tggcaatgtg agggcccgga aacctggccc tgtcttcttg acgagcattc ctaggggtct
     6661 ttcccctctc gccaaaggaa tgcaaggtct gttgaatgtc gtgaaggaag cagttcctct
     6721 ggaagcttct tgaagacaaa caacgtctgt agcgaccctt tgcaggcagc ggaacccccc
     6781 acctggcgac aggtgcctct gcggccaaaa gccacgtgta taagatacac ctgcaaaggc
     6841 ggcacaaccc cagtgccacg ttgtgagttg gatagttgtg gaaagagtca aatggctctc
     6901 ctcaagcgta ttcaacaagg ggctgaagga tgcccagaag gtaccccatt gtatgggatc
     6961 tgatctgggg cctcggtgca catgctttac atgtgtttag tcgaggttaa aaaacgtcta
     7021 ggccccccga accacgggga cgtggttttc ctttgaaaaa cacgatgata atatggccac
     7081 aaccatgacc gagtacaagc ccacggtgcg cctcgccacc cgcgacgacg tcccccgggc
     7141 cgtacgcacc ctcgccgccg cgttcgccga ctaccccgcc acgcgccaca ccgtcgatcc
     7201 ggaccgccac atcgagcggg tcaccgagct gcaagaactc ttcctcacgc gcgtcgggct
     7261 cgacatcggc aaggtgtggg tcgcggacga cggcgccgcg gtggcggtct ggaccacgcc
     7321 ggagagcgtc gaagcggggg cggtgttcgc cgagatcggc ccgcgcatgg ccgagttgag
     7381 cggttcccgg ctggccgcgc agcaacagat ggaaggcctc ctggcgccgc accggcccaa
     7441 ggagcccgcg tggttcctgg ccaccgtcgg cgtctcgccc gaccaccagg gcaagggtct
     7501 gggcagcgcc gtcgtgctcc ccggagtgga ggcggccgag cgcgccgggg tgcccgcctt
     7561 cctggagacc tccgcgcccc gcaacctccc cttctacgag cggctcggct tcaccgtcac
     7621 cgccgacgtc gaggtgcccg aaggaccgcg cacctggtgc atgacccgca agcccggtgc
     7681 ctgacgcccg ccccacgacc cgcagcgccc gaccgaaagg agcgcacgac cccatgcatc
     7741 gaaatgaccg accaagcgaa ttcgctagga ttatccctaa tacctgccac cccactctta
     7801 atcagtggtg gaagaacggt ctcagaactg tttgtttcaa ttggccattt aagtttagta
     7861 gtaaaagact ggttaatgat aacaatgcat cgtaaaacct tcagaaggaa aggagaatgt
     7921 tttgtggacc actttggttt tcttttttgc gtgtggcagt tttaagttat tagtttttaa
     7981 aatcagtact ttttaatgga aacaacttga ccaaaaattt gtcacagaat tttgagaccc
     8041 attaaaaaag ttaaatgaga aacctgtgtg ttcctttggt caacaccgag acatttaggt
     8101 gaaagacatc taattctggt tttacgaatc tggaaacttc ttgaaaatgt aattcttgag
     8161 ttaacacttc tgggtggaga atagggttgt tttcccccca cataattgga aggggaagga
     8221 atatcattta aagctatggg agggttgctt tgattacaac actggagaga aatgcagcat
     8281 gttgctgatt gcctgtcact aaaacaggcc aaaaactgag tccttgggtt gcatagaaag
     8341 ctgccaaacg ctagccaaca agctcgtcat cgctttgcag aagagcagag aggatatgct
     8401 catcgtctaa agaactaccc attttattat atattagtca cgatatctat aacaagaaaa
     8461 tatatatata ataagttatc acgtaagtag aacatgaaat aacaatataa ttatcgtatg
     8521 agttaaatct taaaagtcac gtaaaagata atcatgcgtc attttgactc acgcggtcgt
     8581 tatagttcaa aatcagtgac acttaccgca ttgacaagca cgcctcacgg gagctccaag
     8641 cggcgactga gatgtcctaa atgcacagcg acggattcgc gctatttaga aagagagagc
     8701 aatatttcaa gaatgcatgc gtcaatttta cgcagactat ctttctaggg ttaaaaaaga
     8761 tttgcgcttt actcgaccta aactttaaac acgtcataga atcttcgttt gacaaaaacc
     8821 acattgtggc caagctgtgt gacgcgacgc gcgctaaaga atggcaaacc aagtcgcgcg
     8881 aggtacccag cttttgttcc ctttagtgag ggttaattcc gagcttggcg taatcatggt
     8941 catagctgtt tcctgtgtga aattgttatc cgctcacaat tccacacaac atacgagccg
     9001 gaagcataaa gtgtaaagcc tggggtgcct aatgagtgag ctaactcaca ttaattgcgt
     9061 tgcgctcact gcccgctttc cagtcgggaa acctgtcgtg ccagctgcat taatgaatcg
     9121 gccaacgcgc ggggagaggc ggtttgcgta ttgggcgctc ttccgcttcc tcgctcactg
     9181 actcgctgcg ctcggtcgtt cggctgcggc gagcggtatc agctcactca aaggcggtaa
     9241 tacggttatc cacagaatca ggggataacg caggaaagaa catgtgagca aaaggccagc
     9301 aaaaggccag gaaccgtaaa aaggccgcgt tgctggcgtt tttccatagg ctccgccccc
     9361 ctgacgagca tcacaaaaat cgacgctcaa gtcagaggtg gcgaaacccg acaggactat
     9421 aaagatacca ggcgtttccc cctggaagct ccctcgtgcg ctctcctgtt ccgaccctgc
     9481 cgcttaccgg atacctgtcc gcctttctcc cttcgggaag cgtggcgctt tctcatagct
     9541 cacgctgtag gtatctcagt tcggtgtagg tcgttcgctc caagctgggc tgtgtgcacg
     9601 aaccccccgt tcagcccgac cgctgcgcct tatccggtaa ctatcgtctt gagtccaacc
     9661 cggtaagaca cgacttatcg ccactggcag cagccactgg taacaggatt agcagagcga
     9721 ggtatgtagg cggtgctaca gagttcttga agtggtggcc taactacggc tacactagaa
     9781 ggacagtatt tggtatctgc gctctgctga agccagttac cttcggaaaa agagttggta
     9841 gctcttgatc cggcaaacaa accaccgctg gtagcggtgg tttttttgtt tgcaagcagc
     9901 agattacgcg cagaaaaaaa ggatctcaag aagatccttt gatcttttct acggggtctg
     9961 acgctcagtg gaacgaaaac tcacgttaag ggattttggt catgagatta tcaaaaagga
    10021 tcttcaccta gatcctttta aattaaaaat gaagttttaa atcaatctaa agtatatatg
    10081 agtaaacttg gtctgacagt taccaatgct taatcagtga ggcacctatc tcagcgatct
    10141 gtctatttcg ttcatccata gttgcctgac tccccgtcgt gtagataact acgatacggg
    10201 agggcttacc atctggcccc agtgctgcaa tgataccgcg agacccacgc tcaccggctc
    10261 cagatttatc agcaataaac cagccagccg gaagggccga gcgcagaagt ggtcctgcaa
    10321 ctttatccgc ctccatccag tctattaatt gttgccggga agctagagta agtagttcgc
    10381 cagttaatag tttgcgcaac gttgttgcca ttgctacagg catcgtggtg tcacgctcgt
    10441 cgtttggtat ggcttcattc agctccggtt cccaacgatc aaggcgagtt acatgatccc
    10501 ccatgttgtg caaaaaagcg gttagctcct tcggtcctcc gatcgttgtc agaagtaagt
    10561 tggccgcagt gttatcactc atggttatgg cagcactgca taattctctt actgtcatgc
    10621 catccgtaag atgcttttct gtgactggtg agtactcaac caagtcattc tgagaatagt
    10681 gtatgcggcg accgagttgc tcttgcccgg cgtcaatacg ggataatacc gcgccacata
    10741 gcagaacttt aaaagtgctc atcattggaa aacgttcttc ggggcgaaaa ctctcaagga
    10801 tcttaccgct gttgagatcc agttcgatgt aacccactcg tgcacccaac tgatcttcag
    10861 catcttttac tttcaccagc gtttctgggt gagcaaaaac aggaaggcaa aatgccgcaa
    10921 aaaagggaat aagggcgaca cggaaatgtt gaatactcat actcttcctt tttcaatatt
    10981 attgaagcat ttatcagggt tattgtctca tgagcggata catatttgaa tgtatttaga
    11041 aaaataaaca aataggggtt ccgcgcacat ttccccgaaa agtgccacct g
//
