>Addgene plasmid #80477 | PB-TA-ERP2 | addgene full sequence | sequence record 179966 | Addgene NGS Result
[10 nt withheld, positions 1-10]
CCCATTCGCCATTCAGGCTGCGCAACTGTTGGGAAGGGCGATCGGTGCGGGCCTCTTCGCTATTACGCCA
GCTGGCGAAAGGGGGATGTGCTGCAAGGCGATTAAGTTGGGTAACGCCAGGGTTTTCCCAGTCACGACGT
TGTAAAACGACGGCCAGTGAATTGTAATACGACTCACTATAGGGCGAATTGGAGCTCGGTATTCACGACA
GCAGGCTGAATAATAAAAAAATTAGAAACTATTATTTAACCCTAGAAAGATAATCATATTGTGACGTACG
TTAAAGATAATCATGCGTAAAATTGACGCATGTGTTTTATCGGTCTGTATATCGAGGTTTATTTATTAAT
TTGAATAGATATTAAGTTTTATTATATTTACACTTACATACTAATAATAAATTCAACAAACAATTTATTT
ATGTTTATTTATTTATTAAAAAAAAACAAAAACTCAAAATTTCTTCTATAAAGTAACAAAACTTTTAAAC
ATTCTCTCTTTTACAAAAATAAACTTATTTTGTACTTTAAAAACAGTCATGTTGTATTATAAAATAAGTA
ATTAGCTTAACCTATACATAATAGAAACAAATTATACTTATTAGTCAGTCAGAAACAACTTTGGCACATA
TCAATATTATGCTCTCGTTAATTAACTCGAGGGATCCAAGCTGGCCGCACGTCTCCCTATCAGTGATAGA
GAAGTCGACACGTCTCGAGCTCCCTATCAGTGATAGAGAAGGTACGTCTAGAACGTCTCCCTATCAGTGA
TAGAGAAGTCGACACGTCTCGAGCTCCCTATCAGTGATAGAGAAGGTACGTCTAGAACGTCTCCCTATCA
GTGATAGAGAAGTCGACACGTCTCGAGCTCCCTATCAGTGATAGAGAAGGTACGTCTAGAACGTCTCCCT
ATCAGTGATAGAGAAGTCGACACGTCTCGAGCTCCCTATCAGTGATAGAGAAGGTACCCCCTATATAAGC
AGAGCTCGTTTAGTGAACCGTCAGATCGCCTGGAGACGCCATCCACGCTGTTTTGACCTCCATAGAAGAC
ACCGGGACCGATCCAGCCTCCGCGGTGGCGGCATCACAAGTTTGTACAAAAAAGCTGAACGAGAAACGTA
AAATGATATAAATATCAATATATTAAATTAGATTTTGCATAAAAAACAGACTACATAATACTGTAAAACA
CAACATATCCAGTCACTATGGCGGCCGCATTAGGCACCCCAGGCTTTACACTTTATGCTTCCGGCTCGTA
TAATGTGTGGATTTTGAGTTAGGATCCGTCGAGATTTTCAGGAGCTAAGGAAGCTAAAATGGAGAAAAAA
ATCACTGGATATACCACCGTTGATATATCCCAATGGCATCGTAAAGAACATTTTGAGGCATTTCAGTCAG
TTGCTCAATGTACCTATAACCAGACCGTTCAGCTGGATATTACGGCCTTTTTAAAGACCGTAAAGAAAAA
TAAGCACAAGTTTTATCCGGCCTTTATTCACATTCTTGCCCGCCTGATGAATGCTCATCCGGAATTCCGT
ATGGCAATGAAAGACGGTGAGCTGGTGATATGGGATAGTGTTCACCCTTGTTACACCGTTTTCCATGAGC
AAACTGAAACGTTTTCATCGCTCTGGAGTGAATACCACGACGATTTCCGGCAGTTTCTACACATATATTC
GCAAGATGTGGCGTGTTACGGTGAAAACCTGGCCTATTTCCCTAAAGGGTTTATTGAGAATATGTTTTTC
GTCTCAGCCAATCCCTGGGTGAGTTTCACCAGTTTTGATTTAAACGTGGCCAATATGGACAACTTCTTCG
CCCCCGTTTTCACCATGGGCAAATATTATACGCAAGGCGACAAGGTGCTGATGCCGCTGGCGATTCAGGT
TCATCATGCCGTTTGTGATGGCTTCCATGTCGGCAGAATGCTTAATGAATTACAACAGTACTGCGATGAG
TGGCAGGGCGGGGCGTAAACGCGTGGATCCGGCTTACTAAAAGCCAGATAACAGTATGCGTATTTGCGCG
CTGATTTTTGCGGTATAAGAATATATACTGATATGTATACCCGAAGTATGTCAAAAAGAGGTATGCTATG
AAGCAGCGTATTACAGTGACAGTTGACAGCGACAGCTATCAGTTGCTCAAGGCATATATGATGTCAATAT
CTCCGGTCTGGTAAGCACAACCATGCAGAATGAAGCCCGTCGTCTGCGTGCCGAACGCTGGAAAGCGGAA
AATCAGGAAGGGATGGCTGAGGTCGCCCGGTTTATTGAAATGAACGGCTCTTTTGCTGACGAGAACAGGG
GCTGGTGAAATGCAGTTTAAGGTTTACACCTATAAAAGAGAGAGCCGTTATCGTCTGTTTGTGGATGTAC
AGAGTGATATTATTGACACGCCCGGGCGACGGATGGTGATCCCCCTGGCCAGTGCACGTCTGCTGTCAGA
TAAAGTCTCCCGTGAACTTTACCCGGTGGTGCATATCGGGGATGAAAGCTGGCGCATGATGACCACCGAT
ATGGCCAGTGTGCCGGTCTCCGTTATCGGGGAAGAAGTGGCTGATCTCAGCCACCGCGAAAATGACATCA
AAAACGCCATTAACCTGATGTTCTGGGGAATATAAATGTCAGGCTCCCTTATACACAGCCAGTCTGCAGG
TCGACCATAGTGACTGGATATGTTGTGTTTTACAGTATTATGTAGTCTGTTTTTTATGCAAAATCTAATT
TAATATATTGATATTTATATCATTTTACGTTTCTCGTTCAGCTTTCTTGTACAAAGTGGTGATGGCCGCT
CTAGCGAAGGGATCCCCCATCGAATTCACTCCTCAGGTGCAGGCTGCCTATCAGAAGGTGGTGGCTGGTG
TGGCCAATGCCCTGGCTCACAAATACCACTGAGATCTTTTTCCCTCTGCCAAAAATTATGGGGACATCAT
GAAGCCCCTTGAGCATCTGACTTCTGGCTAATAAAGGAAATTTATTTTCATTGCAATAGTGTGTTGGAAT
TTTTTGTGTCTCTCACTCGGAAGGACATATGGGAGGGCAAATCATTTAAAACATCAGAATGAGTATTTGG
TTTAGAGTTTGGCAACATATGCCCATATGCTGGCTGCCATGAACAAAGGTTGGCTATAAAGAGGTCATCA
GTATATGAAACAGCCCCCTGCTGTCCATTCCTTATTCCATAGAAAAGCCTTGACTTGAGGTTAGATTTTT
TTTATATTTTGTTTTGTGTTATTTTTTTCTTTAACATCCCTAAAATTTTCCTTACATGTTTTACTAGCCA
GATTTTTCCTCCTCTCCTGACTACTCCCAGTCATAGCTGTCCCTCTTCTCTTATGGAGATCCCTCGACCT
GCAGGAATTCGATTACTTAAGCCTAGGATCCAGATCTGTACATTCGAATCGATGAATTCGTTAACCATGG
AAGCTTCTGCAGCGGCCGCACTAGCGGTGGCGGCCTCGACATTGATTATTGACTAGTTATTAATAGTAAT
CAATTACGGGGTCATTAGTTCATAGCCCATATATGGAGTTCCGCGTTACATAACTTACGGTAAATGGCCC
GCCTGGCTGACCGCCCAACGACCCCCGCCCATTGACGTCAATAATGACGTATGTTCCCATAGTAACGCCA
ATAGGGACTTTCCATTGACGTCAATGGGTGGAGTATTTACGGTAAACTGCCCACTTGGCAGTACATCAAG
TGTATCATATGCCAAGTACGCCCCCTATTGACGTCAATGACGGTAAATGGCCCGCCTGGCATTATGCCCA
GTACATGACCTTATGGGACTTTCCTACTTGGCAGTACATCTACGTATTAGTCATCGCTATTACCATGATG
ATGCGGTTTTGGCAGTACATCAATGGGCGTGGATAGCGGTTTGACTCACGGGGATTTCCAAGTCTCCACC
CCATTGACGTCAATGGGAGTTTGTTTTGACTAGTGGAGCCGAGAGTAATTCATACAAAAGGAGGGATCGC
CTTCGCAAGGGGAGAGCCCAGGGACCGTCCCTAAATTCTCACAGACCCAAATCCCTGTAGCCGCCCCACG
ACAGCGCGAGGAGCATGCGCCCAGGGCTGAGCGCGGGTAGATCAGAGCACACAAGCTCACAGTCCCCGGC
GGTGGGGGGAGGGGCGCGCTGAGCGGGGGCCAGGGAGCTGGCGCGGGGCAAACTGGGAAAGTGGTGTCGT
GTGCTGGCTCCGCCCTCTTCCCGAGGGTGGGGGAGAACGGTATATAAGTGCGGTAGTCGCCTTGGACGTT
CTTTTTCGCAACGGGTTTGCCGTCAGAACGCAGGTGAGTGGCGGGTGTGGCTTCCGCGGGCCCCGGAGCT
GGAGCCCTGCTCTGAGCGGGCCGGGCTGATATGCGAGTGTCGTCCGCAGGGTTTAGCTGTGAGCATTCCC
ACTTCGAGTGGCGGGCGGTGCGGGGGTGAGAGTGCGAGGCCTAGCGGCAACCCCGTAGCCTCGCCTCGTG
TCCGGCTTGAGGCCTAGCGTGGTGTCCGCCGCCGCGTGCCACTCCGGCCGCACTATGCGTTTTTTGTCCT
TGCTGCCCTCGATTGCCTTCCAGCAGCATGGGCTAACAAAGGGAGGGTGTGGGGCTCACTCTTAAGGAGC
CCATGAAGCTTACGTTGGATAGGAATGGAAGGGCAGGAGGGGCGACTGGGGCCCGCCCGCCTTCGGAGCA
CATGTCCGACGCCACCTGGATGGGGCGAGGCCTGTGGCTTTCCGAAGCAATCGGGCGTGAGTTTAGCCTA
CCTGGGCCATGTGGCCCTAGCACTGGGCACGGTCTGGCCTGGCGGTGCCGCGTTCCCTTGCCTCCCAACA
AGGGTGAGGCCGTCCCGCCCGGCACCAGTTGCTTGCGCGGAAAGATGGCCGCTCCCGGGGCCCTGTTGCA
AGGAGCTCAAAATGGAGGACGCGGCAGCCCGGTGGAGCGGGCGGGTGAGTCACCCACACAAAGGAAGAGG
GCCTTGCCCCTCGCCGGCCGCTGCTTCCTGTGACCCCGTGGTCTATCGGCCGCATAGTCACCTCGGGCTT
CTCTTGAGCACCGCTCGTCGCGGCGGGGGGAGGGGATCTAATGGCGTTGGAGTTTGTTCACATTTGGTGG
GTGGAGACTAGTCAGGCCAGCCTGGCGCTGGAAGTCATTCTTGGAATTTGCCCCTTTGAGTTTGGAGCGA
GGCTAATTCTCAAGCCTCTTAGCGGTTCAAAGGTATTTTCTAAACCCGTTTCCAGGTGTTGTGAAAGCCA
CCGCTAATTCAAAGCAATCCGGAGTAATTCACCATGTCTAGACTGGACAAGAGCAAAGTCATAAACGGCG
CTCTGGAATTACTCAATGGAGTCGGTATCGAAGGCCTGACGACAAGGAAACTCGCTCAAAAGCTGGGAGT
TGAGCAGCCTACCCTGTACTGGCACGTGAAGAACAAGCGGGCCCTGCTCGATGCCCTGCCAATCGAGATG
CTGGACAGGCATCATACCCACTTCTGCCCCCTGGAAGGCGAGTCATGGCAAGACTTTCTGCGGAACAACG
CCAAGTCATTCCGCTGTGCTCTCCTCTCACATCGCGACGGGGCTAAAGTGCATCTCGGCACCCGCCCAAC
AGAGAAACAGTACGAAACCCTGGAAAATCAGCTCGCGTTCCTGTGTCAGCAAGGCTTCTCCCTGGAGAAC
GCACTGTACGCTCTGTCCGCCGTGGGCCACTTTACACTGGGCTGCGTATTGGAGGAACAGGAGCATCAAG
TAGCAAAAGAGGAAAGAGAGACACCTACCACCGATTCTATGCCCCCACTTCTGAGACAAGCAATTGAGCT
GTTCGACCGGCAGGGAGCCGAACCTGCCTTCCTTTTCGGCCTGGAACTAATCATATGTGGCCTGGAGAAA
CAGCTAAAGTGCGAAAGCGGCGGGCCGGCCGACGCCCTTGACGATTTTGACTTAGACATGCTCCCAGCCG
ATGCCCTTGACGACTTTGACCTTGATATGCTGCCTGCTGACGCTCTTGACGATTTTGACCTTGACATGCT
CCCCGGGTAACTAAGTAAGGATCATTCCGCCCCCCCCCCCTCTCCCTCCCCCCCCCCTAACGTTACTGGC
CGAAGCCGCTTGGAATAAGGCCGGTGTGCGTTTGTCTATATGTTATTTTCCACCATATTGCCGTCTTTTG
GCAATGTGAGGGCCCGGAAACCTGGCCCTGTCTTCTTGACGAGCATTCCTAGGGGTCTTTCCCCTCTCGC
CAAAGGAATGCAAGGTCTGTTGAATGTCGTGAAGGAAGCAGTTCCTCTGGAAGCTTCTTGAAGACAAACA
ACGTCTGTAGCGACCCTTTGCAGGCAGCGGAACCCCCCACCTGGCGACAGGTGCCTCTGCGGCCAAAAGC
CACGTGTATAAGATACACCTGCAAAGGCGGCACAACCCCAGTGCCACGTTGTGAGTTGGATAGTTGTGGA
AAGAGTCAAATGGCTCTCCTCAAGCGTATTCAACAAGGGGCTGAAGGATGCCCAGAAGGTACCCCATTGT
ATGGGATCTGATCTGGGGCCTCGGTGCACATGCTTTACATGTGTTTAGTCGAGGTTAAAAAAACGTCTAG
GCCCCCCGAACCACGGGGACGTGGTTTTCCTTTGAAAAACACGATGATAATATGGCCACAACCATGACCG
AGTACAAGCCCACGGTGCGCCTCGCCACCCGCGACGACGTCCCCAGGGCCGTACGCACCCTCGCCGCCGC
GTTCGCCGACTACCCCGCCACGCGCCACACCGTCGATCCGGACCGCCACATCGAGCGGGTCACCGAGCTG
CAAGAACTCTTCCTCACGCGCGTCGGGCTCGACATCGGCAAGGTGTGGGTCGCGGACGACGGCGCCGCGG
TGGCGGTCTGGACCACGCCGGAGAGCGTCGAAGCGGGGGCGGTGTTCGCCGAGATCGGCCCGCGCATGGC
CGAGTTGAGCGGTTCCCGGCTGGCCGCGCAGCAACAGATGGAAGGCCTCCTGGCGCCGCACCGGCCCAAG
GAGCCCGCGTGGTTCCTGGCCACCGTCGGCGTCTCGCCCGACCACCAGGGCAAGGGTCTGGGCAGCGCCG
TCGTGCTCCCCGGAGTGGAGGCGGCCGAGCGCGCCGGGGTGCCCGCCTTCCTGGAGACCTCCGCGCCCCG
CAACCTCCCCTTCTACGAGCGGCTCGGCTTCACCGTCACCGCCGACGTCGAGGTGCCCGAAGGACCGCGC
ACCTGGTGCATGACCCGCAAGCCCGGTGCCTGACGCCCGCCCCACGACCCGCAGCGCCCGACCGAAAGGA
GCGCACGACCCCATGCATCGAAATGACCGACCAAGCGAATTCGCTAGGATTATCCCTAATACCTGCCACC
CCACTCTTAATCAGTGGTGGAAGAACGGTCTCAGAACTGTTTGTTTCAATTGGCCATTTAAGTTTAGTAG
TAAAAGACTGGTTAATGATAACAATGCATCGTAAAACCTTCAGAAGGAAAGGAGAATGTTTTGTGGACCA
CTTTGGTTTTCTTTTTTGCGTGTGGCAGTTTTAAGTTATTAGTTTTTAAAATCAGTACTTTTTAATGGAA
ACAACTTGACCAAAAATTTGTCACAGAATTTTGAGACCCATTAAAAAAGTTAAATGAGAAACCTGTGTGT
TCCTTTGGTCAACACCGAGACATTTAGGTGAAAGACATCTAATTCTGGTTTTACGAATCTGGAAACTTCT
TGAAAATGTAATTCTTGAGTTAACACTTCTGGGTGGAGAATAGGGTTGTTTTCCCCCCACATAATTGGAA
GGGGAAGGAATATCATTTAAAGCTATGGGAGGGTTGCTTTGATTACAACACTGGAGAGAAATGCAGCATG
TTGCTGATTGCCTGTCACTAAAACAGGCCAAAAACTGAGTCCTTGGGTTGCATAGAAAGCTGCCAAACGC
TAGCCAACAAGCTCGTCATCGCTTTGCAGAAGAGCAGAGAGGATATGCTCATCGTCTAAAGAACTACCCA
TTTTATTATATATTAGTCACGATATCTATAACAAGAAAATATATATATAATAAGTTATCACGTAAGTAGA
ACATGAAATAACAATATAATTATCGTATGAGTTAAATCTTAAAAGTCACGTAAAAGATAATCATGCGTCA
TTTTGACTCACGCGGTCGTTATAGTTCAAAATCAGTGACACTTACCGCATTGACAAGCACGCCTCACGGG
AGCTCCAAGCGGCGACTGAGATGTCCTAAATGCACAGCGACGGATTCGCGCTATTTAGAAAGAGAGAGCA
ATATTTCAAGAATGCATGCGTCAATTTTACGCAGACTATCTTTCTAGGGTTAAAAAAGATTTGCGCTTTA
CTCGACCTAAACTTTAAACACGTCATAGAATCTTCGTTTGACAAAAACCACATTGTGGCCAAGCTGTGTG
ACGCGACGCGCGCTAAAGAATGGCAAACCAAGTCGCGCGAGGTACCAGCTTTTGTTCCCTTTAGTGAGGG
TTAATTTCGAGCTTGGCGTAATCATGGTCATAGCTGTTTCCTGTGTGAAATTGTTATCCGCTCACAATTC
CACACAACATACGAGCCGGAAGCATAAAGTGTAAAGCCTGGGGTGCCTAATGAGTGAGCTAACTCACATT
AATTGCGTTGCGCTCACTGCCCGCTTTCCAGTCGGGAAACCTGTCGTGCCAGCTGCATTAATGAATCGGC
CAACGCGCGGGGAGAGGCGGTTTGCGTATTGGGCGCTCTTCCGCTTCCTCGCTCACTGACTCGCTGCGCT
CGGTCGTTCGGCTGCGGCGAGCGGTATCAGCTCACTCAAAGGCGGTAATACGGTTATCCACAGAATCAGG
GGATAACGCAGGAAAGAACATGTGAGCAAAAGGCCAGCAAAAGGCCAGGAACCGTAAAAAGGCCGCGTTG
CTGGCGTTTTTCCATAGGCTCCGCCCCCCTGACGAGCATCACAAAAATCGACGCTCAAGTCAGAGGTGGC
GAAACCCGACAGGACTATAAAGATACCAGGCGTTTCCCCCTGGAAGCTCCCTCGTGCGCTCTCCTGTTCC
GACCCTGCCGCTTACCGGATACCTGTCCGCCTTTCTCCCTTCGGGAAGCGTGGCGCTTTCTCATAGCTCA
CGCTGTAGGTATCTCAGTTCGGTGTAGGTCGTTCGCTCCAAGCTGGGCTGTGTGCACGAACCCCCCGTTC
AGCCCGACCGCTGCGCCTTATCCGGTAACTATCGTCTTGAGTCCAACCCGGTAAGACACGACTTATCGCC
ACTGGCAGCAGCCACTGGTAACAGGATTAGCAGAGCGAGGTATGTAGGCGGTGCTACAGAGTTCTTGAAG
TGGTGGCCTAACTACGGCTACACTAGAAGAACAGTATTTGGTATCTGCGCTCTGCTGAAGCCAGTTACCT
TCGGAAAAAGAGTTGGTAGCTCTTGATCCGGCAAACAAACCACCGCTGGTAGCGGTGGTTTTTTTGTTTG
CAAGCAGCAGATTACGCGCAGAAAAAAAGGATCTCAAGAAGATCCTTTGATCTTTTCTACGGGGTCTGAC
GCTCAGTGGAACGAAAACTCACGTTAAGGGATTTTGGTCATGAGATTATCAAAAAGGATCTTCACCTAGA
TCCTTTTAAATTAAAAATGAAGTTTTAAATCAATCTAAAGTATATATGAGTAAACTTGGTCTGACAGTTA
CCAATGCTTAATCAGTGAGGCACCTATCTCAGCGATCTGTCTATTTCGTTCATCCATAGTTGCCTGACTC
CCCGTCGTGTAGATAACTACGATACGGGAGGGCTTACCATCTGGCCCCAGTGCTGCAATGATACCGCGAG
ACCCACGCTCACCGGCTCCAGATTTATCAGCAATAAACCAGCCAGCCGGAAGGGCCGAGCGCAGAAGTGG
TCCTGCAACTTTATCCGCCTCCATCCAGTCTATTAATTGTTGCCGGGAAGCTAGAGTAAGTAGTTCGCCA
GTTAATAGTTTGCGCAACGTTGTTGCCATTGCTACAGGCATCGTGGTGTCACGCTCGTCGTTTGGTATGG
CTTCATTCAGCTCCGGTTCCCAACGATCAAGGCGAGTTACATGATCCCCCATGTTGTGCAAAAAAGCGGT
TAGCTCCTTCGGTCCTCCGATCGTTGTCAGAAGTAAGTTGGCCGCAGTGTTATCACTCATGGTTATGGCA
GCACTGCATAATTCTCTTACTGTCATGCCATCCGTAAGATGCTTTTCTGTGACTGGTGAGTACTCAACCA
AGTCATTCTGAGAATAGTGTATGCGGCGACCGAGTTGCTCTTGCCCGGCGTCAATACGGGATAATACCGC
GCCACATAGCAGAACTTTAAAAGTGCTCATCATTGGAAAACGTTCTTCGGGGCGAAAACTCTCAAGGATC
TTACCGCTGTTGAGATCCAGTTCGATGTAACCCACTCGTGCACCCAACTGATCTTCAGCATCTTTTACTT
TCACCAGCGTTTCTGGGTGAGCAAAAACAGGAAGGCAAAATGCCGCAAAAAAGGGAATAAGGGCGACACG
GAAATGTTGAATACTCATACTCTTCCTTTTTCAATATTATTGAAGCATTTATCAGGGTTATTGTCTCATG
AGCGGATACATATTTGAATGTATTTAGAAAAATAAACAAATAGGGGTTCCGCGCACATTTCCCCGAAAAG
TGCCACCTAAATTGTAAGCGTTAATATTTTGTTAAAATTCGCGTTAAATTTTTGTTAAATCAGCTCATTT
TTTAACCAATAGGCCGAAATCGGCAAAATCCCTTATAAATCAAAAGAATAGACCGAGATAGGGTTGAGTG
TTGTTCCAGTTTGGAACAAGAGTCCACTATTAAAGAACGTGGACTCCAACGTCAAAGG
[49 nt withheld, positions 10849-10897]
T
[91 nt withheld, positions 10899-10989]
G
[114 nt withheld, positions 10991-11104]
Features (pLannotate 1.2.2; 36 found; start..end, strand, type, name):
     15..172     -  CDS            lacZα (fragment): LacZα fragment of β-galactosidase; lacZ fragment
    175..193     +  promoter       T7 promoter: promoter for bacteriophage T7 RNA polymerase
    693..713     +  promoter       tight TRE promoter (fragment): Tet-responsive promoter PTight, consisting of seven tet operator sequences followed by the minimal CMV promoter
    730..750     +  promoter       tight TRE promoter (fragment): Tet-responsive promoter PTight, consisting of seven tet operator sequences followed by the minimal CMV promoter
    767..787     +  promoter       tight TRE promoter (fragment): Tet-responsive promoter PTight, consisting of seven tet operator sequences followed by the minimal CMV promoter
    804..824     +  promoter       tight TRE promoter (fragment): Tet-responsive promoter PTight, consisting of seven tet operator sequences followed by the minimal CMV promoter
    841..861     +  promoter       tight TRE promoter (fragment): Tet-responsive promoter PTight, consisting of seven tet operator sequences followed by the minimal CMV promoter
    878..898     +  promoter       tight TRE promoter (fragment): Tet-responsive promoter PTight, consisting of seven tet operator sequences followed by the minimal CMV promoter
    915..935     +  promoter       tight TRE promoter (fragment): Tet-responsive promoter PTight, consisting of seven tet operator sequences followed by the minimal CMV promoter
    952..972     +  promoter       tight TRE promoter (fragment): Tet-responsive promoter PTight, consisting of seven tet operator sequences followed by the minimal CMV promoter
    980..1025    +  promoter       TRE3GV promoter (fragment): 3rd-generation Tet-responsive promoter that can be activated by binding of Tet-On® 3G, optimized for retroviral and lentiviral vectors
   1096..1220    +  protein_bind   attR1: mutant version of attR; recombination site for the Gateway® LR reaction LR Clonase™
   1245..1275    +  promoter       lac UV5 promoter: E. coli lac promoter with an "up" mutation
   1299..1328    +  promoter       cat promoter (fragment): promoter of the E. coli cat gene encoding chloramphenicol acetyltransferase
   1329..1988    +  CDS            CmR: chloramphenicol acetyltransferase; cat; confers resistance to chloramphenicol
   2167..2325    +  CDS            ccdA (fragment): CCDA_ECO57 - Also known as H, letA. Experimental evidence at protein level: Swiss-Prot protein existence level 1. Antitoxin component of a type II toxin-antitoxin (TA) system which inhibits the post-segregational killing (PSK) of plasmid-free cells, also referred to as a plasmid addiction system. Binds to and blocks the activity of CcdB; will also remove bound CcdB protein from the CcdB-GyrA complex by forming a CcdA-CcdB complex, a process termed rejuvenation. Functions as a transcriptional corepressor for the ccdAB operon, repression also requires CcdB (By similarity). From Escherichia coli
   2330..2632    +  CDS            ccdB: CCDB_ECOLI - Also known as G, letB, letD. Experimental evidence at protein level: Swiss-Prot protein existence level 1. Toxic component of a type II toxin-antitoxin (TA) system, functioning in plasmid maintainence. Responsible for the post- segregational killing (PSK) of plasmid-free cells, also referred to as a plasmid addiction system. Half-life of over 2 hours. Cell killing by CcdB is accompanied by filamentation, defects in chromosome and plasmid segregation, defects in cell division, formation of anucleate cells, decreased DNA synthesis and plasmid loss. Interferes with the activity of DN
   2676..2800    -  protein_bind   attR2: mutant version of attR; recombination site for the Gateway® LR reaction LR Clonase™
   2832..2909    +  CDS            HBB (fragment): HBB_PONPY - Experimental evidence at transcript level: Swiss-Prot protein existence level 2. Involved in oxygen transport from the lung to the various peripheral tissues. From Pongo pygmaeus (Bornean orangutan).
   2980..3035    +  polyA_signal   β-globin poly(A) signal: rabbit β-globin polyadenylation signal (Gil and Proudfoot, 1987)
   3478..3857    +  enhancer       CMV enhancer: human cytomegalovirus immediate early enhancer
   3859..3958    +  promoter       CMV promoter (fragment): human cytomegalovirus (CMV) immediate early promoter
   5294..6040    +  CDS            rtTA-Advanced: improved tetracycline-controlled transactivator In the Tet-On® system, rtTA-Advanced binds to the Tet-responsive element and stimulates transcription only in the presence of tetracycline or doxycycline.
   6178..6640    +  misc_feature   IRES: internal ribosome entry site (IRES) of the encephalomyocarditis virus (EMCV)
   6654..7253    +  CDS            PuroR: puromycin N-acetyltransferase; pac from Streptomyces alboniger; confers resistance to puromycin
   7339..7911    +  polyA_signal   EF-1α poly(A) signal: human EF-1α polyadenylation signal
   8320..8451    +  CDS            FP (fragment): FP25_NPVAC - Experimental evidence at protein level: Swiss-Prot protein existence level 1. From Autographa californica nuclear polyhedrosis virus (AcMNPV).
   8468..8486    -  promoter       T3 promoter: promoter for bacteriophage T3 RNA polymerase
   8529..8551    -  protein_bind   lac operator (fragment): The lac repressor binds to the lac operator to inhibit transcription in E. coli. This inhibition can be relieved by adding lactose or isopropyl-β-D-thiogalactopyranoside (IPTG). lac repressor encoded by lacI
   8555..8585    -  promoter       lac promoter: promoter for the E. coli lac operon
   8600..8621    -  protein_bind   CAP binding site: CAP binding activates transcription in the presence of cAMP. E. coli catabolite activator protein
   8634..8726    -  CDS            lacI (fragment): lac repressor; lacI; The lac repressor binds to the lac operator to inhibit transcription in E. coli. This inhibition can be relieved by adding lactose or isopropyl-β-D-thiogalactopyranoside (IPTG).
   8909..9497    -  rep_origin     ori: high-copy-number ColE1/pMB1/pBR322/pUC origin of replication
   9668..10528   -  CDS            AmpR: β-lactamase; bla; confers resistance to ampicillin, carbenicillin, and related antibiotics
  10529..10633   -  promoter       AmpR promoter: bla
  10686..10      -  rep_origin     f1 ori (across the origin) (sequence partly withheld): f1 bacteriophage origin of replication; arrow indicates direction of (+) strand synthesis
