[The description below was written by a language model from this plasmid's Addgene catalogue record, the feature table of its GenBank file and pLannotate feature annotations shown in this document.]
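Description:
PB-TA-ERP2 is an empty "all-in-one" piggyBac transposon Gateway destination vector built on a pBluescript backbone, designed for doxycycline-inducible expression of Gateway-cloned elements in mammalian cells; the associated publication describes its use in human iPS cells. The bacterial portion carries a high-copy ColE1/pUC origin, an f1/M13 origin, an ampicillin resistance gene, and remnants of the lacZα region with flanking T7 and T3 promoters. Because the unrecombined Gateway cassette contains the ccdB gyrase toxin along with a chloramphenicol resistance gene, the plasmid is maintained in a ccdB-tolerant strain under combined chloramphenicol and ampicillin selection.

Everything between the piggyBac 3' and 5' inverted terminal repeats is mobilised as a unit. The first module is a tetracycline-responsive promoter, annotated as eight tet operator repeats followed by a minimal CMV promoter. It drives the attR1–CmR–ccdB–attR2 cassette and ends in a rabbit β-globin polyadenylation signal. An LR Clonase reaction with an entry clone replaces this cassette with the gene of interest. The second module is constitutive: a CMV enhancer joined to a promoter labelled rEF1a drives rtTA-Advanced, followed by an EMCV IRES and puromycin N-acetyltransferase, terminated by the human EF-1α poly(A) signal. A single integrated transposon therefore supplies the reverse transactivator, a puromycin marker for selecting stable cells, and the dox-responsive transgene. Stable genomic integration requires co-transfection with a separate piggyBac transposase plasmid. The depositor's map (about 11.09 kb) and the repository's sequencing result (about 11.10 kb) use different start coordinates but show the same arrangement of features.
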