Addgene plasmid #80477: PB-TA-ERP2
Purpose: (Empty Backbone) All-in-One piggyBac transposon Destination vector for dox-inducible expression of Gateway cloned elements (constitutive rtTA and puromycin resistance)
Depositing lab: Knut Woltjen. Depositing organization: Kyoto University, Center for iPS Cell Research and Application. Publication: Inducible Transgene Expression in Human iPS Cells Using Versatile All-in-One piggyBac Transposons. Kim SI, Oceguera-Yanez F, Sakurai C, Nakagawa M, Yamanaka S, Woltjen K. Methods Mol Biol. 2016;1357:111-31. doi: 10.1007/7651_2015_251. PubMed 26025620.
Backbone
  Vector backbone: pBluescript
  Backbone size (bp): 3000
  Vector type: Mammalian Expression ; piggyBac transposon
  Selectable markers: Puromycin
Growth in bacteria
  Bacterial resistance: Chloramphenicol and Ampicillin, 25 & 100 μg/mL
  Growth temperature: 37°C
  Growth strain: ccdB Survival
  Copy number: High Copy
Gene/Insert
  Cloning method: Gateway Cloning
Terms and licenses: Academic/Nonprofit Terms; Industry Terms: Not Available to Industry
Depositor comments: Requires co-transfection with a piggyBac transposase plasmid for stable genomic integration. If you desire to use transposase with the Materials, you may contact Transposagen or other licensed vendor.
How to cite: PB-TA-ERP2 was a gift from Knut Woltjen (Addgene plasmid # 80477 ; http://n2t.net/addgene:80477 ; RRID:Addgene_80477)
